Addgene plasmid #12851: DCT.VV.Orf163
Purpose: This plasmid was designed for screening purposes and may contain discrepancies relative to the current canonical GenBank version of the gene.
Depositing lab: Jack Bennink & Jon Yewdell. Depositing organization: National Institute of Allergy and Infectious Diseases (NIAID). Publication: Identification of poxvirus CD8+ T cell determinants to enable rational design and characterization of smallpox vaccines. Tscharke DC, Karupiah G, Zhou J, Palmore T, Irvine KR, Haeryfar SM, Williams S, Sidney J, Sette A, Bennink JR, Yewdell JW. J Exp Med. 2005 January 3; 201(1): 95–104. 10.1084/jem.20041912 PubMed 15623576.
Backbone
  Vector backbone: pcDNA 3.1D V5-His-TOPO
  Backbone manufacturer: Invitrogen
  Backbone size w/o insert (bp): 5514
  Vector type: Mammalian Expression
  Selectable markers: Neomycin (select with G418)
Growth in bacteria
  Bacterial resistance: Ampicillin, 100 μg/mL
  Growth temperature: 37°C
  Growth strain: DH5alpha
  Copy number: High Copy
Gene/Insert
  Gene/Insert name: VV.Orf163
  Species: Vaccinia Virus
  Insert size (bp): 213
  Cloning method: Restriction Enzyme; 5′ cloning site BamHI (not destroyed); 3′ cloning site BamHI (not destroyed)
  Sequencing primers: 5′ Universal T7
Terms and licenses: Academic/Nonprofit Terms; Industry Terms: Not Available to Industry
Depositor comments: Please see the Vaccinia kit page ( https://www.addgene.org/vvorf/ ) for more information. The kit page contains the supplemental VVOrfData spreadsheet, which includes important information about this plasmid. The plasmid and insert names provided here relate only to this library. The name of the ORF (if present) in VACV strain Copenhagen and the name of the ORF (if annotated) in VACV strain WR sequence can be found in VVOrfData spreadsheet. Please note that the amino acid sequence given for each ORF in the spreadsheet may contain some errors. Additionally, changes from the expected sequence may be present in these plasmids. Please see Addgene's quality control sequence and sequencing notes in the VVOrfData spreadsheet before ordering this plasmid.
How to cite: DCT.VV.Orf163 was a gift from Jack Bennink & Jon Yewdell (Addgene plasmid # 12851 ; http://n2t.net/addgene:12851 ; RRID:Addgene_12851)
