[The description below was written by a language model from this plasmid's Addgene catalogue record.]
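Description:
DCT.VV.Orf163 is a mammalian expression plasmid built on the commercial pcDNA 3.1D V5-His-TOPO backbone (about 5.5 kb without insert) and carrying a short, 213 bp open reading frame from vaccinia virus, designated VV.Orf163. It is propagated as a high-copy plasmid in E. coli under ampicillin selection, and the backbone carries a neomycin resistance marker that allows G418 selection of transfected mammalian cells. The record lists BamHI sites, both retained, flanking the insert, and a T7 universal primer site upstream for sequencing. The promoter is not named in the record, although vectors of the pcDNA3.1 family generally drive expression from the CMV immediate-early promoter. As the backbone name indicates, it offers C-terminal V5 and His tags, but the record does not say whether this ORF is fused in frame to them.

The plasmid belongs to a library of individually cloned vaccinia virus ORFs assembled for screening, associated with work identifying poxvirus CD8+ T cell determinants to inform the design and characterisation of smallpox vaccines. In that context, a construct like this would be used to express a single viral gene product in mammalian cells so that its recognition by virus-specific T cells can be tested. The "Orf163" numbering is internal to the library and does not correspond directly to standard gene names in the Copenhagen or WR strains, which are given only in the library's supplementary data. The depositors caution that, as a screening reagent, the insert may differ from the canonical GenBank sequence, so its sequence should be checked before relying on it. No feature table was provided, so element positions cannot be described.
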