>Addgene plasmid #12851 | DCT.VV.Orf163 | addgene partial sequence | sequence record 19240 | T7 5'-TAATACGACTCACTATAGGG-3'
GTACCCTTCACCGAATTCCAGCTGACCACCATGTCCGTCCTCATAAACGGAACTTGTTTTCCAGGGTTAT
TCATTCTCTCGCATCTGGACGGGGACGAAGGTCTCCTCTCACACGCGGGCGATGAGGGTTTATCTACTTT
GAGTACGCAGGAAGCTTTACTTCCTTCGCATTCTACAGTTCTAACATCGCATACTTTAACGGCTTTTAGA
ACCAGATATCTTCCTTCTTTGGTATTGATATAAGCAATTCCCGGGGATCCGAATAAAGGGTCAAGACAAT
TCTGCAGATATCCAGCACAGTGGCGGCCGCTCGAGTCTAGAGGGCCCGCGGTTCGAAGGTAAGCCTATCC
CTAACCCTCTCCTCGGTCTCGATTCTACGCGTACCGGTCATCATCACCATCACCATTGAGTTTAAACCCG
CTGATCAGCCTCGACTGTGCCTTCTAGTTGCCAGCCATCTGTTGTTTGCCCCTCCCCCGTGCCTTCCTTG
ACCCTGGAAGGTGCCACTCCCACTGTCCTTTCCTAATAAAATGAGGAAATTGCATCGCATTGTCTGAGTA
GGTGTCATTCTATTCTGGGGGGGTGGGGGTGGGGCAGGACAGCAAGGGGGAGGATTGGGAAGACAATAGC
AGGCATGCTGGGGATGCGGTGGGCTCTATGGCTTCTGAGGCGGAAAGAACCAGCTGGGGCTCTAGGGGGT
ATCCC
